Addgene plasmid #85224: pLKO.1-shLuc.mKO2
Purpose: shLuc (Target TTACGCTGAGTACTTCGA) for silencing luciferase gene as a control and express monomeric Kusabira-Orange2.
Depositing lab: Sandra Martha Gomes Dias. Depositing organization: Centro Nacional de Pesquisa em Energia e Materiais (CNPEM). Publication: Guanylate-binding protein-1 is a potential new therapeutic target for triple-negative breast cancer. Quintero M, Adamoski D, Reis LMD, Ascencao CFR, Oliveira KRS, Goncalves KA, Dias MM, Carazzolle MF, Dias SMG. BMC Cancer. 2017 Nov 7;17(1):727. doi: 10.1186/s12885-017-3726-2. PubMed 29115931.
Backbone
  Vector backbone: pLKO.1-TRC.mKO2
  Backbone size w/o insert (bp): 8919
  Total vector size (bp): 7102
  Vector type: Mammalian Expression, Lentiviral, RNAi
Growth in bacteria
  Bacterial resistance: Ampicillin, 100 μg/mL
  Growth temperature: 37°C
  Growth strain: NEB Stable
  Copy number: High Copy
Gene/Insert
  Gene/Insert name: Firefly Luciferase (alt name: Photinus-luciferin 4-monooxygenase (ATP-hydrolyzing))
  gRNA/shRNA sequence: TTACGCTGAGTACTTCGA
  Species: Synthetic; Photinus pyralis
  Promoter: RNA polymerase III promoter for human U6 snRNA for shRNA
  Cloning method: Restriction Enzyme; 5′ cloning site AgeI (destroyed during cloning); 3′ cloning site EcoRI (not destroyed)
  Sequencing primers: 5′ GACTATCATATGCTTACCGT
Terms and licenses: Academic/Nonprofit Terms; Industry Terms: Not Available to Industry
Depositor comments: Also, see Addgene's pLKO.1 protocol http://www.addgene.org/plko on how to use the pLKO.1 vector. Plasmid grows more slowly than standard plasmids.
How to cite: pLKO.1-shLuc.mKO2 was a gift from Sandra Martha Gomes Dias (Addgene plasmid # 85224 ; http://n2t.net/addgene:85224 ; RRID:Addgene_85224)
