[The description below was written by a language model from this plasmid's Addgene catalogue record and pLannotate feature annotations shown in this document.]
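Description:
pLKO.1-shLuc.mKO2 is a lentiviral RNAi plasmid built on the pLKO.1-TRC.mKO2 backbone, a derivative of the pLKO.1 shRNA vector that carries a fluorescent marker. It is propagated in E. coli through a high-copy ColE1/pUC-type origin with ampicillin selection (AmpR under its own bla promoter). The backbone also carries an f1 origin, an SV40 origin and poly(A) signal, and remnants of a lac/T7/T3 cloning region. The lentiviral portion follows a third-generation, self-inactivating layout. An RSV promoter fused to a truncated HIV-1 5' LTR drives genomic RNA production in packaging cells. It is followed by the Ψ packaging signal with a partial gag sequence, the Rev response element for Rev-dependent nuclear export, a cPPT/CTS element, and a ΔU3 3' LTR that inactivates LTR promoter activity after integration.

Two expression units sit between the LTRs. The human U6 RNA polymerase III promoter transcribes a short hairpin RNA directed against firefly (Photinus pyralis) luciferase, cloned between the AgeI site (destroyed during cloning) and the EcoRI site (retained). The hairpin itself is not annotated in the feature table, but it would lie in the gap between the U6 promoter and the cPPT. Downstream, the human PGK promoter drives monomeric Kusabira-Orange2 (mKO2), an orange fluorescent protein that allows transduced cells to be identified or sorted by fluorescence. No mammalian drug-resistance gene is annotated. Because the target gene is absent from ordinary mammalian cells, the construct serves as a non-targeting control alongside gene-specific shRNAs in the same backbone. The listed backbone size exceeds the total plasmid size, presumably because a stuffer fragment was replaced during cloning.
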