Features (pLannotate 1.2.2; 25 found; start..end, strand, type, name):
      7..233     +  promoter       RSV promoter: Rous sarcoma virus enhancer/promoter
    234..414     +  LTR            5' LTR (truncated): truncated 5' long terminal repeat (LTR) from HIV-1
    461..586     +  misc_feature   HIV-1 Ψ: packaging signal of human immunodeficiency virus type 1
    570..933     +  CDS            HIV-1 gag (fragment): gag protein from human immunodeficiency virus 1; gag
   1079..1312    +  misc_feature   RRE: The Rev response element (RRE) of HIV-1 allows for Rev-dependent mRNA export from the nucleus to the cytoplasm.
   1689..1789    +  CDS            Rev (fragment): human immunodeficiency virus 1 (HIV-1) Rev protein; rev; enhances nuclear export of unspliced and incompletely spliced viral mRNAs
   1839..2079    +  promoter       U6 promoter: RNA polymerase III promoter for human U6 snRNA
   2183..2300    +  misc_feature   cPPT/CTS: central polypurine tract and central termination sequence of HIV-1
   2349..2859    +  promoter       hPGK promoter: human phosphoglycerate kinase 1 promoter
   2871..3524    +  CDS            mKO2: mKO2 is a basic (constitutively fluorescent) orange fluorescent protein published in 2008, derived from Verrillofungia concinna. It has moderate acid sensitivity.
   3532..3624    +  CDS            nef (fragment): NEF_HV1Z2 - Experimental evidence at protein level: Swiss-Prot protein existence level 1. Extracellular Nef protein targets CD4(+) T-lymphocytes for apoptosis by interacting with CXCR4 surface receptors. From Human immunodeficiency virus type 1 group M subtype D (isolate Z2/CDC-Z34) (HIV-1).
   3626..3859    +  LTR            3' LTR (ΔU3): self-inactivating 3' long terminal repeat (LTR) from HIV-1
   3931..4052    +  polyA_signal   SV40 poly(A) signal: SV40 polyadenylation signal
   4092..4227    +  rep_origin     SV40 ori: SV40 origin of replication
   4248..4266    -  promoter       T7 promoter: promoter for bacteriophage T7 RNA polymerase
   4274..4429    +  CDS            lacZα (fragment): LacZα fragment of β-galactosidase; lacZ fragment
   4434..4862    +  rep_origin     f1 ori (sequence partly withheld): f1 bacteriophage origin of replication; arrow indicates direction of (+) strand synthesis
   4915..5019    +  promoter       AmpR promoter: bla
   5020..5880    +  CDS            AmpR: β-lactamase; bla; confers resistance to ampicillin, carbenicillin, and related antibiotics
   6051..6639    +  rep_origin     ori: high-copy-number ColE1/pMB1/pBR322/pUC origin of replication
   6822..6914    +  CDS            lacI (fragment): lac repressor; lacI; The lac repressor binds to the lac operator to inhibit transcription in E. coli. This inhibition can be relieved by adding lactose or isopropyl-β-D-thiogalactopyranoside (IPTG).
   6927..6948    +  protein_bind   CAP binding site: CAP binding activates transcription in the presence of cAMP. E. coli catabolite activator protein
   6963..6993    +  promoter       lac promoter: promoter for the E. coli lac operon
   7001..7017    +  protein_bind   lac operator: The lac repressor binds to the lac operator to inhibit transcription in E. coli. This inhibition can be relieved by adding lactose or isopropyl-β-D-thiogalactopyranoside (IPTG). lac repressor encoded by lacI
   7062..7080    +  promoter       T3 promoter: promoter for bacteriophage T3 RNA polymerase
>Addgene plasmid #85224 | pLKO.1-shLuc.mKO2 | addgene full sequence | sequence record 169779 | Addgene NGS Result
GCTTAATGTAGTCTTATGCAATACTCTTGTAGTCTTGCAACATGGTAACGATGAGTTAGCAACATGCCTT
ACAAGGAGAGAAAAAGCACCGTGCATGCCGATTGGTGGAAGTAAGGTGGTACGATCGTGCCTTATTAGGA
AGGCAACAGACGGGTCTGACATGGATTGGACGAACCACTGAATTGCCGCATTGCAGAGATATTGTATTTA
AGTGCCTAGCTCGATACATAAACGGGTCTCTCTGGTTAGACCAGATCTGAGCCTGGGAGCTCTCTGGCTA
ACTAGGGAACCCACTGCTTAAGCCTCAATAAAGCTTGCCTTGAGTGCTTCAAGTAGTGTGTGCCCGTCTG
TTGTGTGACTCTGGTAACTAGAGATCCCTCAGACCCTTTTAGTCAGTGTGGAAAATCTCTAGCAGTGGCG
CCCGAACAGGGACTTGAAAGCGAAAGGGAAACCAGAGGAGCTCTCTCGACGCAGGACTCGGCTTGCTGAA
GCGCGCACGGCAAGAGGCGAGGGGCGGCGACTGGTGAGTACGCCAAAAATTTTGACTAGCGGAGGCTAGA
AGGAGAGAGATGGGTGCGAGAGCGTCAGTATTAAGCGGGGGAGAATTAGATCGCGATGGGAAAAAATTCG
GTTAAGGCCAGGGGGAAAGAAAAAATATAAATTAAAACATATAGTATGGGCAAGCAGGGAGCTAGAACGA
TTCGCAGTTAATCCTGGCCTGTTAGAAACATCAGAAGGCTGTAGACAAATACTGGGACAGCTACAACCAT
CCCTTCAGACAGGATCAGAAGAACTTAGATCATTATATAATACAGTAGCAACCCTCTATTGTGTGCATCA
AAGGATAGAGATAAAAGACACCAAGGAAGCTTTAGACAAGATAGAGGAAGAGCAAAACAAAAGTAAGACC
ACCGCACAGCAAGCGGCCGCTGATCTTCAGACCTGGAGGAGGAGATATGAGGGACAATTGGAGAAGTGAA
TTATATAAATATAAAGTAGTAAAAATTGAACCATTAGGAGTAGCACCCACCAAGGCAAAGAGAAGAGTGG
TGCAGAGAGAAAAAAGAGCAGTGGGAATAGGAGCTTTGTTCCTTGGGTTCTTGGGAGCAGCAGGAAGCAC
TATGGGCGCAGCGTCAATGACGCTGACGGTACAGGCCAGACAATTATTGTCTGGTATAGTGCAGCAGCAG
AACAATTTGCTGAGGGCTATTGAGGCGCAACAGCATCTGTTGCAACTCACAGTCTGGGGCATCAAGCAGC
TCCAGGCAAGAATCCTGGCTGTGGAAAGATACCTAAAGGATCAACAGCTCCTGGGGATTTGGGGTTGCTC
TGGAAAACTCATTTGCACCACTGCTGTGCCTTGGAATGCTAGTTGGAGTAATAAATCTCTGGAACAGATT
TGGAATCACACGACCTGGATGGAGTGGGACAGAGAAATTAACAATTACACAAGCTTAATACACTCCTTAA
TTGAAGAATCGCAAAACCAGCAAGAAAAGAATGAACAAGAATTATTGGAATTAGATAAATGGGCAAGTTT
GTGGAATTGGTTTAACATAACAAATTGGCTGTGGTATATAAAATTATTCATAATGATAGTAGGAGGCTTG
GTAGGTTTAAGAATAGTTTTTGCTGTACTTTCTATAGTGAATAGAGTTAGGCAGGGATATTCACCATTAT
CGTTTCAGACCCACCTCCCAACCCCGAGGGGACCCGACAGGCCCGAAGGAATAGAAGAAGAAGGTGGAGA
GAGAGACAGAGACAGATCCATTCGATTAGTGAACGGATCTCGACGGTATCGATCACGAGACTAGCCTCGA
GCGGCCGCCCCCTTCACCGAGGGCCTATTTCCCATGATTCCTTCATATTTGCATATACGATACAAGGCTG
TTAGAGAGATAATTGGAATTAATTTGACTGTAAACACAAAGATATTAGTACAAAATACGTGACGTAGAAA
GTAATAATTTCTTGGGTAGTTTGCAGTTTTAAAATTATGTTTTAAAATGGACTATCATATGCTTACCGTA
ACTTGAAAGTATTTCGATTTCTTGGCTTTATATATCTTGTGGAAAGGACGAAACACCGGCTTACGCTGAG
TACTTCGACCTGACCCATCGAAGTACTCAGCGTAAGTTTTTGAATTCTCGACCTCGAGACAAATGGCAGT
ATTCATCCACAATTTTAAAAGAAAAGGGGGGATTGGGGGGTACAGTGCAGGGGAAAGAATAGTAGACATA
ATAGCAACAGACATACAAACTAAAGAATTACAAAAACAAATTACAAAAATTCAAAATTTTCGGGTTTATT
ACAGGGACAGCAGAGATCCACTTTGGCCGCGGCTCGAGGGGGTTGGGGTTGCGCCTTTTCCAAGGCAGCC
CTGGGTTTGCGCAGGGACGCGGCTGCTCTGGGCGTGGTTCCGGGAAACGCAGCGGCGCCGACCCTGGGTC
TCGCACATTCTTCACGTCCGTTCGCAGCGTCACCCGGATCTTCGCCGCTACCCTTGTGGGCCCCCCGGCG
ACGCTTCCTGCTCCGCCCCTAAGTCGGGAAGGTTCCTTGCGGTTCGCGGCGTGCCGGACGTGACAAACGG
AAGCCGCACGTCTCACTAGTACCCTCGCAGACGGACAGCGCCAGGGAGCAATGGCAGCGCGCCGACCGCG
ATGGGCTGTGGCCAATAGCGGCTGCTCAGCAGGGCGCGCCGAGAGCAGCGGCCGGGAAGGGGCGGTGCGG
GAGGCGGGGTGTGGGGCGGTAGTGTGGGCCCTGTTCCTGCCCGCGCGGTGTTCCGCATTCTGCAAGCCTC
CGGAGCGCACGTCGGCAGTCGGCTCCCTCGTTGACCGAATCACCGACCTCTCTCCCCAGGGGGATCTACC
ATGGTGAGCGTGATCAAGCCCGAGATGAAGATGAGGTACTACATGGACGGCTCCGTCAATGGGCATGAGT
TCACAATCGAGGGTGAGGGCACAGGCAGACCTTACGAGGGACATCAGGAGATGACACTGCGCGTCACAAT
GGCCGAGGGCGGGCCAATGCCTTTCGCCTTCGACCTGGTGTCCCACGTGTTCTGTTACGGCCACAGAGTT
TTTACCAAGTACCCAGAAGAGATCCCAGACTATTTCAAGCAGGCCTTTCCTGAGGGCCTGTCCTGGGAGA
GGTCCCTGGAGTTCGAGGACGGCGGCTCCGCCTCCGTGAGCGCCCACATCAGCCTGAGGGGCAACACCTT
CTACCACAAGTCCAAGTTCACCGGCGTGAACTTCCCCGCCGACGGCCCCATCATGCAGAACCAGAGCGTG
GACTGGGAGCCCTCCACCGAGAAGATCACCGCCAGCGACGGCGTGCTGAAGGGCGACGTGACCATGTACC
TGAAGCTGGAGGGCGGCGGCAACCACAAGTGCCAGATGAAGACCACCTACAAGGCCGCCAAGGAGATCCT
GGAGATGCCCGGCGACCACTACATCGGCCACAGGCTGGTGAGGAAGACCGAGGGCAACATCACCGAGCAG
GTGGAGGACGCCGTGGCCCACTCCGGTGGCGGAGGCTCGGGCGGAGGTGGGTCGGGTACCTTTAAGACCA
ATGACTTACAAGGCAGCTGTAGATCTTAGCCACTTTTTAAAAGAAAAGGGGGGACTGGAAGGGCTAATTC
ACTCCCAACGAAGACAAGATCTGCTTTTTGCTTGTACTGGGTCTCTCTGGTTAGACCAGATCTGAGCCTG
GGAGCTCTCTGGCTAACTAGGGAACCCACTGCTTAAGCCTCAATAAAGCTTGCCTTGAGTGCTTCAAGTA
GTGTGTGCCCGTCTGTTGTGTGACTCTGGTAACTAGAGATCCCTCAGACCCTTTTAGTCAGTGTGGAAAA
TCTCTAGCAGTAGTAGTTCATGTCATCTTATTATTCAGTATTTATAACTTGCAAAGAAATGAATATCAGA
GAGTGAGAGGAACTTGTTTATTGCAGCTTATAATGGTTACAAATAAAGCAATAGCATCACAAATTTCACA
AATAAAGCATTTTTTTCACTGCATTCTAGTTGTGGTTTGTCCAAACTCATCAATGTATCTTATCATGTCT
GGCTCTAGCTATCCCGCCCCTAACTCCGCCCATCCCGCCCCTAACTCCGCCCAGTTCCGCCCATTCTCCG
CCCCATGGCTGACTAATTTTTTTTATTTATGCAGAGGCCGAGGCCGCCTCGGCCTCTGAGCTATTCCAGA
AGTAGTGAGGAGGCTTTTTTGGAGGCCTAGGGACGTACCCAATTCGCCCTATAGTGAGTCGTATTACGCG
CGCTCACTGGCCGTCGTTTTACAACGTCGTGACTGGGAAAACCCTGGCGTTACCCAACTTAATCGCCTTG
CAGCACATCCCCCTTTCGCCAGCTGGCGTAATAGCGAAGAGGCCCGCACCGATCGCCCTTCCCAACAGTT
GCGCAGCCTGAATGGCGAATGGG
[124 nt withheld, positions 4434-4557]
C
[91 nt withheld, positions 4559-4649]
A
[49 nt withheld, positions 4651-4699]
CCTTTGACGTTGGAGTCCACGTTCTTT
[37 nt withheld, positions 4727-4763]
ACCCTATCTCGGTCTATTCTTTTGATTTATAAGGGATTTTGCCGATTTCGGCCTATTGGTTAAAAAATGA
GCTGATTTAACAAAAATTTAACGCGAATTTTAACAAAATATTAACGCTTACAATTTAGGTGGCACTTTTC
GGGGAAATGTGCGCGGAACCCCTATTTGTTTATTTTTCTAAATACATTCAAATATGTATCCGCTCATGAG
ACAATAACCCTGATAAATGCTTCAATAATATTGAAAAAGGAAGAGTATGAGTATTCAACATTTCCGTGTC
GCCCTTATTCCCTTTTTTGCGGCATTTTGCCTTCCTGTTTTTGCTCACCCAGAAACGCTGGTGAAAGTAA
AAGATGCTGAAGATCAGTTGGGTGCACGAGTGGGTTACATCGAACTGGATCTCAACAGCGGTAAGATCCT
TGAGAGTTTTCGCCCCGAAGAACGTTTTCCAATGATGAGCACTTTTAAAGTTCTGCTATGTGGCGCGGTA
TTATCCCGTATTGACGCCGGGCAAGAGCAACTCGGTCGCCGCATACACTATTCTCAGAATGACTTGGTTG
AGTACTCACCAGTCACAGAAAAGCATCTTACGGATGGCATGACAGTAAGAGAATTATGCAGTGCTGCCAT
AACCATGAGTGATAACACTGCGGCCAACTTACTTCTGACAACGATCGGAGGACCGAAGGAGCTAACCGCT
TTTTTGCACAACATGGGGGATCATGTAACTCGCCTTGATCGTTGGGAACCGGAGCTGAATGAAGCCATAC
CAAACGACGAGCGTGACACCACGATGCCTGTAGCAATGGCAACAACGTTGCGCAAACTATTAACTGGCGA
ACTACTTACTCTAGCTTCCCGGCAACAATTAATAGACTGGATGGAGGCGGATAAAGTTGCAGGACCACTT
CTGCGCTCGGCCCTTCCGGCTGGCTGGTTTATTGCTGATAAATCTGGAGCCGGTGAGCGTGGGTCTCGCG
GTATCATTGCAGCACTGGGGCCAGATGGTAAGCCCTCCCGTATCGTAGTTATCTACACGACGGGGAGTCA
GGCAACTATGGATGAACGAAATAGACAGATCGCTGAGATAGGTGCCTCACTGATTAAGCATTGGTAACTG
TCAGACCAAGTTTACTCATATATACTTTAGATTGATTTAAAACTTCATTTTTAATTTAAAAGGATCTAGG
TGAAGATCCTTTTTGATAATCTCATGACCAAAATCCCTTAACGTGAGTTTTCGTTCCACTGAGCGTCAGA
CCCCGTAGAAAAGATCAAAGGATCTTCTTGAGATCCTTTTTTTCTGCGCGTAATCTGCTGCTTGCAAACA
AAAAAACCACCGCTACCAGCGGTGGTTTGTTTGCCGGATCAAGAGCTACCAACTCTTTTTCCGAAGGTAA
CTGGCTTCAGCAGAGCGCAGATACCAAATACTGTTCTTCTAGTGTAGCCGTAGTTAGGCCACCACTTCAA
GAACTCTGTAGCACCGCCTACATACCTCGCTCTGCTAATCCTGTTACCAGTGGCTGCTGCCAGTGGCGAT
AAGTCGTGTCTTACCGGGTTGGACTCAAGACGATAGTTACCGGATAAGGCGCAGCGGTCGGGCTGAACGG
GGGGTTCGTGCACACAGCCCAGCTTGGAGCGAACGACCTACACCGAACTGAGATACCTACAGCGTGAGCT
ATGAGAAAGCGCCACGCTTCCCGAAGGGAGAAAGGCGGACAGGTATCCGGTAAGCGGCAGGGTCGGAACA
GGAGAGCGCACGAGGGAGCTTCCAGGGGGAAACGCCTGGTATCTTTATAGTCCTGTCGGGTTTCGCCACC
TCTGACTTGAGCGTCGATTTTTGTGATGCTCGTCAGGGGGGCGGAGCCTATGGAAAAACGCCAGCAACGC
GGCCTTTTTACGGTTCCTGGCCTTTTGCTGGCCTTTTGCTCACATGTTCTTTCCTGCGTTATCCCCTGAT
TCTGTGGATAACCGTATTACCGCCTTTGAGTGAGCTGATACCGCTCGCCGCAGCCGAACGACCGAGCGCA
GCGAGTCAGTGAGCGAGGAAGCGGAAGAGCGCCCAATACGCAAACCGCCTCTCCCCGCGCGTTGGCCGAT
TCATTAATGCAGCTGGCACGACAGGTTTCCCGACTGGAAAGCGGGCAGTGAGCGCAACGCAATTAATGTG
AGTTAGCTCACTCATTAGGCACCCCAGGCTTTACACTTTATGCTTCCGGCTCGTATGTTGTGTGGAATTG
TGAGCGGATAACAATTTCACACAGGAAACAGCTATGACCATGATTACGCCAAGCGCGCAATTAACCCTCA
CTAAAGGGAACAAAAGCTGGAGCTGCAA
